>Addgene plasmid #34309 | KHBD00155 | depositor partial sequence | sequence record 40876 | KHBD00155 sequence 1326 bps
ATGACGAAGGACCAGCAGGCGACACCCATTCCCGAGGAGTTGTACAATCTCACCCAGCTGGCCGAGGTTA
CTCTGTCCGTTGGTCCTCTGGTCACGGACGAGGTGAAGCCACTGCCACTGTACGCCTCCTCGGACGACGA
CTCCAACTACTACAGCCACAAGGTCTTCGATCGCAGGAAACTGCGTCGTTGCACAATCTCCGACTCGAAT
TCCTGCGCCAGCAGCAGTTCCAGTTCCACCTCCAGCCGTCAATCCTCGGAGGACCACCTGGGACTCCAGG
GGCACTCATCGGTGCACCACCATCATGGGGAGCAGGGCGAAATCCTCAACAGCACTTCGTTGCTGGAGGA
CGAGCACATCTGTCCCGAGTGCGGAAAGAAATACTCCACATCCTCCAACCTAGCACGTCATAGACAAACG
CACAGATCAATCATGGATAAGAAAGCGCGTCACTGTCCTTATTGCGAGAAGGTGTACGTTTCGATGCCCG
CCTACTCGATGCATGTGCGCACCCACAATCAGGGATGCGAGTGTCAGTTCTGCGGCAAGCGCTTCTCAAG
GCCCTGGCTCCTCCAGGGCCACATCCGCACCCACACAGGCGAAAAGCCCTTCAAGTGCGGCGTCTGCGAG
AAGGCGTTCGCCGACAAGAGCAACCTGCGCGCCCACATCCAGACCCACTCGAACACCAAGCCACACACAT
GTGCGCGATGCGGCAAGGCCTTCGCTCTCAAGTCCTACCTGTACAAGCACGAGGAGTCATCGTGCATGAA
GAATCGAGGAGGCGTTCCGGGATCGGGAGCAGCATCCGGCAACCGACCTCCCTCGTCGCCAAAAAGGCAA
CAGGCGGAGGTAACAAGCGGCACCATCTCGGCATTGGCTCCTGGATCACCTGCCGCGGCAGTGTGTGCTG
CCTCCGATTCAGCCAAGTCTACGCTGGCCAACAAGCTGTTGCAGAAGGAAAAGGATCGCAGGCAGGCGGC
CATGGCCTTCCAGGGCTTTCCGGCTGGGCCAGAAGTGACGGCTTACAGCCACGCAACTTCGGCCCAGGAG
GAATATGAGAAGTTCAAGCGGATCAACGTGATTCAGCCGAAAGTGATGCCGCATAGGGTACCCAGCCTGT
ACCAGGACCTGCTCCCCAATCGCCACGTGCCACTGGCCCTGCCTTTGGCGATGCCGTATCACTTTCAGGG
CCAGGCCACGTCCACGGGCCAATCGGATCCCACCTCCGTGCAGGAGCAGCCCGTTGACTTTTCGCCCAAG
AACAACTTCACGCACTCGGCCAAGACGAGTCCCTTCGAGCTGACCGGGAATTACGCCATGGTGGCA
