>Addgene plasmid #34309 | KHBD00155 | addgene partial sequence | sequence record 41983 | M13-Rev 5'-CAGGAAACAGCTATGACC-3'
TTTTATTTTGACTGATAGTGACCTGTTCGTTGCAACAAATTGATAAGCAATGCTTTCTTATAATGCCAAC
TTTGTACAAGAAAGTTGGCAATGCCACCATGGCGTAATTCCCGGTCAGCTCGAAGGGACTCGTCTTGGCC
GAGTGCGTGAAGTTGTTCTTGGGCGAAAAGTCAACGGGCTGCTCCTGCACGGAGGTGGGATCCGATTGGC
CCGTGGACGTGGCCTGGCCCTGAAAGTGATACGGCATCGCCAAAGGCAGGGCCAGTGGCACGTGGCGATT
GGGGAGCAGGTCCTGGTACAGGCTGGGTACCCTATGCGGCATCACTTTCGGCTGAATCACGTTGATCCGC
TTGAACTTCTCATATTCCTCCTGGGCCGAAGTTGCGTGGCTGTAAGCCGTCACTTCTGGCCCAGCCGGAA
AGCCCTGGAAGGCCATGGCCGCCTGCCTGCGATCCTTTTCCTTCTGCAACAGCTTGTTGGCCAGCGTAGA
CTTGGCTGAATCGGAGGCAGCACACACTGCCGCGGCAGGTGATCCAGGAGCCAATGCCGAGATGGTGCCG
CTTGTTACCTCCGCCTGTTGCCTTTTTGGCGACGAGGGAGGTCGGTTGCCGGATGCTGCTCCCGATCCCG
GAACGCCTCCTCGATTCTTCATGCACGATGACTCCTCGTGCTTGTACAGGTAGGACTTGAGAGCGAAGGC
CTTGCCGCATCGCGCACATGTGTGTGGCTTGGTGTTCGAGTGGGTCTGGA
