[The description below was written by a language model from this plasmid's Addgene catalogue record.]
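Description:
KHBD00155 is a Gateway entry-type clone built on the pDONR221 backbone, carrying the open reading frame of the Drosophila melanogaster gene CG17181 (FBgn0035144). The insert is recorded as 1326 bp in a backbone of 2536 bp without insert, and it was introduced by Gateway recombinational cloning. In a pDONR221-derived clone of this kind the ORF would be expected to sit between attL recombination sites, although no feature table is provided to confirm the individual elements. The plasmid is maintained in E. coli as a high-copy vector under kanamycin selection. M13 forward and reverse primer sites flank the insert and are listed for sequence verification.

The construct has no stated promoter, tag or reporter. As a donor/entry vector, it is intended as a shuttle for the coding sequence rather than as an expression plasmid. The depositor notes that ORFs in this collection were cloned open-ended, without a stop codon. After an LR recombination into a destination vector, the CG17181 coding sequence can therefore be read through into a C-terminal fusion partner as well as being joined to N-terminal ones.

The associated publication concerns automated protein-DNA interaction screening of Drosophila regulatory elements. This suggests the clone belongs to a larger ORF resource whose members are transferred into screening vectors to test binding of fly proteins to regulatory DNA. The record does not describe the function of CG17181 or name the specific destination vectors used.
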