Addgene plasmid #34309: KHBD00155
Depositing lab: Bart Deplancke. Depositing organization: Swiss Federal Institute of Technology (EPFL). Publication: Automated protein-DNA interaction screening of Drosophila regulatory elements. Korneel Hens, Jean-Daniel Feuz, Alina Isakova, Antonina Lagovitina, Andreas Massouras, Julien Bryois, Patrick Callaerts, Susan E. Celniker, Bart Deplancke. Nat Methods. 2011 Oct 30;8(12):1065-70. 10.1038/nmeth.1763 PubMed 22037703.
Backbone
  Vector backbone: pDONR221
  Backbone manufacturer: Invitrogen
  Backbone size w/o insert (bp): 2536
  Vector type: Gateway Donor Vector
Growth in bacteria
  Bacterial resistance: Kanamycin, 50 μg/mL
  Growth temperature: 37°C
  Growth strain: DH5alpha
  Copy number: High Copy
Gene/Insert
  Gene/Insert name: CG17181 (alt names: FBgn0035144; CG17181)
  Species: D. melanogaster (fly)
  Insert size (bp): 1326
  Entrez Gene: CG17181 (a.k.a. Dmel_CG17181, Dmel\CG17181)
  Cloning method: Gateway Cloning
  Sequencing primers: 5′ M13F; 3′ M13R
Terms and licenses: Academic/Nonprofit Terms; Industry Terms: Not Available to Industry
Depositor comments: Please note that the ORFs in this collection were cloned open-ended (without a stop codon).
How to cite: KHBD00155 was a gift from Bart Deplancke (Addgene plasmid # 34309 ; http://n2t.net/addgene:34309 ; RRID:Addgene_34309)
